>Addgene plasmid #56414 | mTagGFP2-Cx43-7 | addgene full sequence | sequence record 226613 | Addgene NGS Result
CGTTACATAACTTACGGTAAATGGCCCGCCTGGCTGACCGCCCAACGACCCCCGCCCATTGACGTCAATA
ATGACGTATGTTCCCATAGTAACGCCAATAGGGACTTTCCATTGACGTCAATGGGTGGAGTATTTACGGT
AAACTGCCCACTTGGCAGTACATCAAGTGTATCATATGCCAAGTACGCCCCCTATTGACGTCAATGACGG
TAAATGGCCCGCCTGGCATTATGCCCAGTACATGACCTTATGGGACTTTCCTACTTGGCAGTACATCTAC
GTATTAGTCATCGCTATTACCATGGTGATGCGGTTTTGGCAGTACATCAATGGGCGTGGATAGCGGTTTG
ACTCACGGGGATTTCCAAGTCTCCACCCCATTGACGTCAATGGGAGTTTGTTTTGGCACCAAAATCAACG
GGACTTTCCAAAATGTCGTAACAACTCCGCCCCATTGACGCAAATGGGCGGTAGGCGTGTACGGTGGGAG
GTCTATATAAGCAGAGCTGGTTTAGTGAACCGTCAGATCCGCTAGCGCTACCGGACTCAGATCTCGAGCT
CAAGCTTCGAATTCGGCAGCACTTTTCTTTCATTGGGGGGAAGGCGTGAGGAAAGTACCAAACAGCAGCA
GACTTTTAAACTTTAAACAGACAGGTCTGAGAGCCTGAACTCTCATTTTTCCTTTGACTTCAGCCTCCAA
GGAGTTCCACCAACTTTGGCGCGCCGGCTTCACTTTCATTAAGTGAAAGAGAGGTGCCCAGACATGGGTG
ACTGGAGTGCCTTGGGGAAGCTTCTGGACAAGGTCCAAGCCTACTCCACCGCTGGAGGGAAGGTGTGGCT
GTCAGTGCTCTTCATATTCAGAATCCTGCTCCTGGGGACAGCTGTTGAGTCAGCTTGGGGTGATGAACAG
TCTGCCTTTCGCTGTAACACTCAACAACCTGGCTGCGAAAACGTCTGCTATGACAAGTCCTTCCCCATCT
CTCACGTGCGCTTCTGGGTCCTTCAGATCATATTCGTGTCTGTGCCCACACTCCTGTACTTGGCCCATGT
GTTCTATGTGATGAGGAAGGAAGAGAAGCTAAACAAGAAAGAAGAGGAGCTCAAAGTGGCCCAGACTGAC
GGGGTCAACGTGGAGATGCACCTGAAGCAGATTGAAATCAAGAAGTTCAAGTACGGGATTGAAGAGCACG
GCAAGGTGAAAATGAGGGGCGGCTTGCTGAGAACCTACATCATCAGCATCCTCTTCAAGTCTGTCTTCGA
GGTGGCCTTCCTGCTCATCCAGTGGTACATCTATGGGTTCAGCTTGAGCGCGGTCTACACCTGCAAGAGA
GATCCCTGCCCCCACCAGGTAGACTGCTTCCTCTCACGTCCCACGGAGAAAACCATCTTCATCATCTTCA
TGCTGGTGGTGTCCTTGGTGTCTCTCGCTTTGAACATCATTGAGCTCTTCTACGTCTTCTTCAAGGGCGT
TAAGGATCGCGTGAAGGGAAGAAGCGATCCTTACCACGCCACCACTGGCCCACTGAGCCCATCAAAAGAC
TGCGGATCTCCAAAATACGCCTACTTCAATGGCTGCTCCTCACCAACGGCTCCACTCTCGCCTATGTCTC
CTCCTGGGTACAAGCTGGTTACTGGTGACAGAAACAATTCCTCGTGCCGCAATTACAACAAGCAAGCTAG
CGAGCAAAACTGGGCGAACTACAGCGCAGAGCAAAATCGCATGGGGCAGGCCGGAAGCACCATCTCCAAC
TCGCACGCCCAGCCGTTCGATTTCCCCGACGACAACCAGAATGCCAAAAAAGTTGCTGCTGGACATGAAC
TCCAGCCATTAGCCATCGTGGACCAACGACCTTCCAGCAGAGCCAGCAGCCGCGCCAGCAGCAGGCCTCG
GCCTGATGACCTGGAGATTGCGGATCCACCGGTCGCCACCATGAGCGGGGGCGAGGAGCTGTTCGCCGGC
ATCGTGCCCGTGCTGATCGAGCTGGACGGCGACGTGCACGGCCACAAGTTCAGCGTGCGCGGCGAGGGCG
AGGGCGACGCCGACTACGGCAAGCTGGAGATCAAGTTCATCTGCACCACCGGCAAGCTGCCCGTGCCCTG
GCCCACCCTGGTGACCACCCTCTGCTACGGCATCCAGTGCTTCGCCCGCTACCCCGAGCACATGAAGATG
AACGACTTCTTCAAGAGCGCCATGCCCGAGGGCTACATCCAGGAGCGCACCATCCAGTTCCAGGACGACG
GCAAGTACAAGACCCGCGGCGAGGTGAAGTTCGAGGGCGACACCCTGGTGAACCGCATCGAGCTGAAGGG
CAAGGACTTCAAGGAGGACGGCAACATCCTGGGCCACAAGCTGGAGTACAGCTTCAACAGCCACAACGTG
TACATCCGCCCCGACAAGGCCAACAACGGCCTGGAGGCTAACTTCAAGACCCGCCACAACATCGAGGGCG
GCGGCGTGCAGCTGGCCGACCACTACCAGACCAACGTGCCCCTGGGCGACGGCCCCGTGCTGATCCCCAT
CAACCACTACCTGAGCACTCAGACCAAGATCAGCAAGGACCGCAACGAGGCCCGCGACCACATGGTGCTC
CTGGAGTCCTTCAGCGCCTGCTGCCACACCCACGGCATGGACGAGCTGTACAGGTAAGCGGCCGCGACTC
TAGATCATAATCAGCCATACCACATTTGTAGAGGTTTTACTTGCTTTAAAAAACCTCCCACACCTCCCCC
TGAACCTGAAACATAAAATGAATGCAATTGTTGTTGTTAACTTGTTTATTGCAGCTTATAATGGTTACAA
ATAAAGCAATAGCATCACAAATTTCACAAATAAAGCATTTTTTTCACTGCATTCTAGTTGTGGTTTGTCC
AAACTCATCAATGTATCTTAAGGCGTAAATTGTAAGCGTTAATATTTTGTTAAAATTCGCGTTAAATTTT
TGTTAAATCAGCTCATTTTTTAACCAATAGGCCGAAATCGGCAAAATCCCTTATAAATCAAAAGAATAGA
CCGAGATAGGGT
[37 nt withheld, positions 3023-3059]
AAAGAACGTGGACTCCAACGTCAAAGG
[49 nt withheld, positions 3087-3135]
T
[91 nt withheld, positions 3137-3227]
G
[124 nt withheld, positions 3229-3352]
CAGGTGGCACTTTTCGGGGAAATGTGCGCGGAACCCCTATTTGTTTATTTTTCTAAATACATTCAAATAT
GTATCCGCTCATGAGACAATAACCCTGATAAATGCTTCAATAATATTGAAAAAGGAAGAGTCCTGAGGCG
GAAAGAACCAGCTGTGGAATGTGTGTCAGTTAGGGTGTGGAAAGTCCCCAGGCTCCCCAGCAGGCAGAAG
TATGCAAAGCATGCATCTCAATTAGTCAGCAACCAGGTGTGGAAAGTCCCCAGGCTCCCCAGCAGGCAGA
AGTATGCAAAGCATGCATCTCAATTAGTCAGCAACCATAGTCCCGCCCCTAACTCCGCCCATCCCGCCCC
TAACTCCGCCCAGTTCCGCCCATTCTCCGCCCCATGGCTGACTAATTTTTTTTATTTATGCAGAGGCCGA
GGCCGCCTCGGCCTCTGAGCTATTCCAGAAGTAGTGAGGAGGCTTTTTTGGAGGCCTAGGCTTTTGCAAA
GATCGATCAAGAGACAGGATGAGGATCGTTTCGCATGATTGAACAAGATGGATTGCACGCAGGTTCTCCG
GCCGCTTGGGTGGAGAGGCTATTCGGCTATGACTGGGCACAACAGACAATCGGCTGCTCTGATGCCGCCG
TGTTCCGGCTGTCAGCGCAGGGGCGCCCGGTTCTTTTTGTCAAGACCGACCTGTCCGGTGCCCTGAATGA
ACTGCAAGACGAGGCAGCGCGGCTATCGTGGCTGGCCACGACGGGCGTTCCTTGCGCAGCTGTGCTCGAC
GTTGTCACTGAAGCGGGAAGGGACTGGCTGCTATTGGGCGAAGTGCCGGGGCAGGATCTCCTGTCATCTC
ACCTTGCTCCTGCCGAGAAAGTATCCATCATGGCTGATGCAATGCGGCGGCTGCATACGCTTGATCCGGC
TACCTGCCCATTCGACCACCAAGCGAAACATCGCATCGAGCGAGCACGTACTCGGATGGAAGCCGGTCTT
GTCGATCAGGATGATCTGGACGAAGAGCATCAGGGGCTCGCGCCAGCCGAACTGTTCGCCAGGCTCAAGG
CGAGCATGCCCGACGGCGAGGATCTCGTCGTGACCCATGGCGATGCCTGCTTGCCGAATATCATGGTGGA
AAATGGCCGCTTTTCTGGATTCATCGACTGTGGCCGGCTGGGTGTGGCGGACCGCTATCAGGACATAGCG
TTGGCTACCCGTGATATTGCTGAAGAGCTTGGCGGCGAATGGGCTGACCGCTTCCTCGTGCTTTACGGTA
TCGCCGCTCCCGATTCGCAGCGCATCGCCTTCTATCGCCTTCTTGACGAGTTCTTCTGAGCGGGACTCTG
GGGTTCGAAATGACCGACCAAGCGACGCCCAACCTGCCATCACGAGATTTCGATTCCACCGCCGCCTTCT
ATGAAAGGTTGGGCTTCGGAATCGTTTTCCGGGACGCCGGCTGGATGATCCTCCAGCGCGGGGATCTCAT
GCTGGAGTTCTTCGCCCACCCTAGGGGGAGGCTAACTGAAACACGGAAGGAGACAATACCGGAAGGAACC
CGCGCTATGACGGCAATAAAAAGACAGAATAAAACGCACGGTGTTGGGTCGTTTGTTCATAAACGCGGGG
TTCGGTCCCAGGGCTGGCACTCTGTCGATACCCCACCGAGACCCCATTGGGGCCAATACGCCCGCGTTTC
TTCCTTTTCCCCACCCCACCCCCCAAGTTCGGGTGAAGGCCCAGGGCTCGCAGCCAACGTCGGGGCGGCA
GGCCCTGCCATAGCCTCAGGTTACTCATATATACTTTAGATTGATTTAAAACTTCATTTTTAATTTAAAA
GGATCTAGGTGAAGATCCTTTTTGATAATCTCATGACCAAAATCCCTTAACGTGAGTTTTCGTTCCACTG
AGCGTCAGACCCCGTAGAAAAGATCAAAGGATCTTCTTGAGATCCTTTTTTTCTGCGCGTAATCTGCTGC
TTGCAAACAAAAAAACCACCGCTACCAGCGGTGGTTTGTTTGCCGGATCAAGAGCTACCAACTCTTTTTC
CGAAGGTAACTGGCTTCAGCAGAGCGCAGATACCAAATACTGTTCTTCTAGTGTAGCCGTAGTTAGGCCA
CCACTTCAAGAACTCTGTAGCACCGCCTACATACCTCGCTCTGCTAATCCTGTTACCAGTGGCTGCTGCC
AGTGGCGATAAGTCGTGTCTTACCGGGTTGGACTCAAGACGATAGTTACCGGATAAGGCGCAGCGGTCGG
GCTGAACGGGGGGTTCGTGCACACAGCCCAGCTTGGAGCGAACGACCTACACCGAACTGAGATACCTACA
GCGTGAGCTATGAGAAAGCGCCACGCTTCCCGAAGGGAGAAAGGCGGACAGGTATCCGGTAAGCGGCAGG
GTCGGAACAGGAGAGCGCACGAGGGAGCTTCCAGGGGGAAACGCCTGGTATCTTTATAGTCCTGTCGGGT
TTCGCCACCTCTGACTTGAGCGTCGATTTTTGTGATGCTCGTCAGGGGGGCGGAGCCTATGGAAAAACGC
CAGCAACGCGGCCTTTTTACGGTTCCTGGCCTTTTGCTGGCCTTTTGCTCACATGTTCTTTCCTGCGTTA
TCCCCTGATTCTGTGGATAACCGTATTACCGCCATGCATTAGTTATTAATAGTAATCAATTACGGGGTCA
TTAGTTCATAGCCCATATATGGAGTTCCG
Features (pLannotate 1.2.2; 16 found; start..end, strand, type, name):
      1..304     +  enhancer       CMV enhancer: human cytomegalovirus immediate early enhancer
    305..508     +  promoter       CMV promoter: human cytomegalovirus (CMV) immediate early promoter
    562..765     +  ncRNA          IRES Cx43: Accession: RF00487 - Connexin-43 internal ribosome entry site (IRES)
    764..1909    +  CDS            Gja1: CXA1_RAT - Also known as Cxn-43. Experimental evidence at protein level: Swiss-Prot protein existence level 1. Gap junction protein that acts as a regulator of bladder capacity. A gap junction consists of a cluster of closely packed pairs of transmembrane channels, the connexons, through which materials of low MW diffuse from one cell to a neighboring cell. Negative regulator of bladder functional capacity: acts by enhancing intercellular electrical and chemical transmission, thus sensitizing bladder muscles to cholinergic neural stimuli and causing them to contract (By similarity). May play a
   1931..2647    +  CDS            TagGFP2: monomeric green fluorescent protein, also known as mTagGFP mammalian codon-optimized
   2663..2746    +  CDS            large T antigen (fragment): large T antigen from SV40 (simian virus 40)
   2769..2890    +  polyA_signal   SV40 poly(A) signal: SV40 polyadenylation signal
   2924..3352    -  rep_origin     f1 ori (sequence partly withheld): f1 bacteriophage origin of replication; arrow indicates direction of (+) strand synthesis
   3379..3483    +  promoter       AmpR promoter: bla
   3485..3842    +  promoter       SV40 promoter: SV40 enhancer and early promoter
   3877..4671    +  CDS            NeoR/KanR: aminoglycoside phosphotransferase from Tn5; aph(3')-II (or nptII); confers resistance to neomycin, kanamycin, and G418 (Geneticin®)
   4692..4844    +  CDS            ble (fragment): BLE_KLEPN - Experimental evidence at protein level: Swiss-Prot protein existence level 1. Binding protein with a strong affinity to the bleomycin family of antibiotics. Binds to CL990; an antimitotic-antibiotic compound. From Klebsiella pneumoniae.
   4903..4950    +  polyA_signal   HSV TK poly(A) signal: herpes simplex virus thymidine kinase polyadenylation signal (Cole and Stacy, 1985)
   5041..5057    -  polyA_signal   bGH poly(A) signal (fragment): bovine growth hormone polyadenylation signal
   5279..5867    +  rep_origin     ori: high-copy-number ColE1/pMB1/pBR322/pUC origin of replication
   5982..6041    +  enhancer       CMV enhancer (fragment): human cytomegalovirus immediate early enhancer
