[The description below was written by a language model from this plasmid's Addgene catalogue record and pLannotate feature annotations shown in this document.]
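Description:
mTagGFP2-Cx43-7 is a mammalian expression plasmid that produces rat connexin 43 (Gja1, the alpha-1 gap junction protein) fused at its C terminus to the monomeric green fluorescent protein mTagGFP2. It is built on an mTagGFP2 N1-style backbone, and the sequenced record is 6,041 nt. Transcription is driven by the human cytomegalovirus immediate-early enhancer and promoter. The annotated insert begins with a stretch of the native Cx43 5' untranslated region, which the annotation software recognises as the Cx43 IRES element. The full connexin 43 coding sequence follows, then a short linker (presumably the "7" in the name, although the record does not explain it) and the mammalian codon-optimised TagGFP2 reading frame. An SV40 polyadenylation signal terminates the transcript. The small "large T antigen" fragment annotated just upstream of that signal is probably just part of the SV40 sequence carrying the poly(A) region, not an expressed payload.

In bacteria the plasmid replicates from a high-copy ColE1/pUC-type origin, and an f1 origin is also present. A single Tn5 aminoglycoside phosphotransferase gene provides both selections. A bacterial bla-type promoter drives it for kanamycin resistance in E. coli, and the SV40 enhancer/early promoter drives it for G418 selection of stably transfected mammalian cells, with an HSV TK poly(A) signal downstream. The short ble and bGH poly(A) fragments appear to be backbone remnants.

The construct serves as a localisation marker for gap junctions. The tagged connexin should assemble into connexons and gap junction plaques at cell–cell contacts, so these structures can be imaged by green fluorescence in live or fixed cells (excitation 483 nm, emission 506 nm).
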