Addgene plasmid #56414: mTagGFP2-Cx43-7
Purpose: Localization: Gap Junctions, Excitation: 483, Emission: 506
Depositing lab: Michael Davidson. Depositing organization: Florida State University, Tallahassee.
Backbone
  Vector backbone: mTagGFP2
  Backbone size w/o insert (bp): 4750
  Vector type: Mammalian Expression
  Selectable markers: Neomycin (select with G418)
Growth in bacteria
  Bacterial resistance: Kanamycin, 50 μg/mL
  Growth temperature: 37°C
  Growth strain: DH5alpha
  Copy number: High Copy
Gene/Insert
  Gene/Insert name: Cx43 (alt names: Rat Alpha-1 Connexin 43; NM_012567.2)
  Species: R. norvegicus (rat)
  Promoter: CMV
  Tag / fusion protein: mTagGFP2 (C terminal on backbone)
  Cloning method: Unknown
  Sequencing primers: 5′ CMV-F; 3′ SV40pA-R
Terms and licenses: Academic/Nonprofit Terms; Industry Terms
Depositor comments: R. norvegicus (rat) Alpha-1 Connexin 43. Excitation = 483; Emission = 506
How to cite: mTagGFP2-Cx43-7 was a gift from Michael Davidson (Addgene plasmid # 56414 ; http://n2t.net/addgene:56414 ; RRID:Addgene_56414)
