>Addgene plasmid #56414 | mTagGFP2-Cx43-7 | depositor partial sequence | sequence record 87307 | insert sequence
AGAATCCGCTAGCGCTACCGGACTCAGATCTCGAGCTCAAGCTTCGAATTCGGCAGCACTTTTCTTTCAT
TGGGGGGAAGGCGTGAGGAAAGTACCAAACAGCAGCAGACTTTTAAACTTTAAACAGACAGGTCTGAGAG
CCTGAACTCTCATTTTTCCTTTGACTTCAGCCTCCAAGGAGTTCCACCAACTTTGGCGCGCCGGCTTCAC
TTTCATTAAGTGAAAGAGAGGTGCCCAGACATGGGTGACTGGAGTGCCTTGGGGAAGCTTCTGGACAAGG
TCCAAGCCTACTCCACCGCTGGAGGGAAGGTGTGGCTGTCAGTGCTCTTCATATTCAGAATCCTGCTCCT
GGGGACAGCTGTTGAGTCAGCTTGGGGTGATGAACAGTCTGCCTTTCGCTGTAACACTCAACAACCTGGC
TGCGAAAACGTCTGCTATGACAAGTCCTTCCCCATCTCTCACGTGCGCTTCTGGGTCCTTCAGATCATAT
TCGTGTCTGTGCCCACACTCCTGTACTTGGCCCATGTGTTCTATGTGATGAGGAAGGAAGAGAAGCTAAA
CAAGAAAGAAGAGGAGCTCAAAGTGGCCCAGACTGACGGGGTCAACGTGGAGATGCACCTGAAGCAGATT
GAAATCAAGAAGTTCAAGTACGGGATTGAAGAGCACGGCAAGGTGAAAATGAGGGGCGGCTTGCTGAGAA
CCTACATCATCAGCATCCTCTTCAAGTCTGTCTTCGAGGTGGCCTTCCTGCTCATCCAGTGGTACATCTA
TGGGTTCAGCTTGAGCGCGGTCTACACCTGCAAGAGAGATCCCTGCCCCCACCAGGTAGACTGCTTCCTC
TCACGTCCCACGGAGAAAACCATCTTCATCATCTTCATGCTGGTGGTGTCCTTGGTGTCTCTCGCTTTGA
ACATCATTGAGCTCTTCTACGTCTTCTTCAAAGGCGTTAAGGATCGCGTGAAGGGAAGAAGCGATCCTTA
CCACGCCACCACTGGCCCACTGAGCCCATCAAAAGACTGCGGATCTCCAAAATACGCCTACTTCAATGGC
TGCTCCTCACCAACGGCTCCACTCTCGCCTATGTCTCCTCCTGGGTACAAGCTGGTTACTGGTGACAGAA
ACAATTCCTCGTGCCGCAATTACAACAAGCAAGCTAGCGAGCAAAACTGGGCGAACTACAGCGCAGAGCA
AAATCGCATGGGGCAGGCCGGAAGCACCATCTCCAACTCGCACGCCCAGCCGTTCGATTTCCCCGACGAC
AACCAGAATGCCAAAAAAGTTGCTGCTGGACATGAACTCCAGCCATTAGCCATCGTGGACCAACGACCTT
CCAGCAGAGCCAGCAGCCGCGCCAGCAGCAGGCCTCGGCCTGATGACCTGGAGATTGCGGATCCACCGGT
CGCCACCATGAGCGGGGGCGAGGAGCTGTTCGCCGGCATCGTGCCCGTGCTGATCGAGCTGGACGGCGAC
GTGCACGGCCACAAGTTCAGCGTGCGCGGCGAGGGCGAGGGCGACGCCGACTACGGCAAGCTGGAGATCA
AGTTCATCTGCACCACCGGCAAGCTGCCCGTGCCCTGGCCCACCCTGGTGACCACCCTCTGCTACGGCAT
CCAGTGCTTCGCCCGCTACCCCGAGCACATGAAGATGAACGACTTCTTCAAGAGCGCCATGCCCGAGGGC
TACATCCAGGAGCGCACCATCCAGTTCCAGGACGACGGCAAGTACAAGACCCGCGGCGAGGTGAAGTTCG
AGGGCGACACCCTGGTGAACCGCATCGAGCTGAAGGGCAAGGACTTCAAGGAGGACGGCAACATCCTGGG
CCACAAGCTGGAGTACAGCTTCAACAGCCACAACGTGTACATCCGCCCCGACAAGGCCAACAACGGCCTG
GAGGCTAACTTCAAGACCCGCCACAACATCGAGGGCGGCGGCGTGCAGCTGGCCGACCACTACCAGACCA
ACGTGCCCCTGGGCGACGGCCCCGTGCTGATCCCCATCAACCACTACCTGAGCACTCAGACCAAGATCAG
CAAGGACCGCAACGAGGCCCGCGACCACATGGTGCTCCTGGAGTCCTTCAGCGCCTGCTGCCACACCCAC
GGCATGGACGAGCTGTACAGGTAAGCGGCCGCGACTCTAGATCATAATCAGCCATACCACA
